Addgene plasmid #120863: pMT-P1
Purpose: Encodes permuteposon P1 for MuA transposase-mediated circular permutation
Depositing lab: Jonathan Silberg. Depositing organization: Rice University. Publication: Overcoming component limitations in synthetic biology through transposon-mediated protein engineering. Atkinson JT, Wu B, Segatori L, Silberg JJ. Methods Enzymol. 2019;621:191-212. doi: 10.1016/bs.mie.2019.02.014. Epub 2019 Apr 2. PubMed 31128779.
Backbone
  Vector backbone: ColE1
  Vector type: Synthetic Biology
Growth in bacteria
  Bacterial resistance: Kanamycin, 50 μg/mL
  Growth temperature: 37°C
  Growth strain: DH5alpha
  Copy number: High Copy
Gene/Insert
  Gene/Insert name: Permuteposon P1
  Species: Synthetic
  GenBank ID: Permuteposon P1
Terms and licenses: Academic/Nonprofit Terms; Industry Terms: Not Available to Industry
Depositor comments: For detailed annotations of the modified R1R2 and R2R1 sites see the Genbank file under Resource Information/Supplemental Documents.
How to cite: pMT-P1 was a gift from Jonathan Silberg (Addgene plasmid # 120863 ; http://n2t.net/addgene:120863 ; RRID:Addgene_120863)
