[The description below was written by a language model from this plasmid's Addgene catalogue record and pLannotate feature annotations shown in this document.]
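Description:
pMT-P1 is a small (about 2.5 kb) high-copy bacterial plasmid from the synthetic biology toolkit for transposon-mediated protein engineering. It carries "permuteposon P1", a synthetic mini-transposon designed for MuA transposase-mediated circular permutation. The plasmid is maintained in E. coli through a ColE1/pUC-type origin of replication and selected with kanamycin through an aph(3')-Ia aminoglycoside phosphotransferase gene. The automated annotation also flags a roughly 30-nt fragment resembling the CloDF13 origin. This is too short to be a functional replicon and is probably incidental sequence similarity.

In the permuteposon approach, an artificial transposon is flanked by modified MuA recognition ends, which the depositor calls modified R1R2 and R2R1 sites. MuA inserts this transposon at random positions into a circularised target gene. Each insertion opens the gene at a different position, creating new N- and C-termini, so the result is a library of circularly permuted variants already joined to the vector elements needed for propagation. The automated feature table does not annotate the transposon ends or any expression elements such as promoters, ribosome binding sites, or start and stop codons. The depositor points to a supplementary annotated file for these details, so the exact boundaries of the permuteposon cannot be given from this record. It is plausible that the origin and kanamycin marker lie within the permuteposon, but this is not stated.

The sequenced plasmid also contains a roughly 660-bp open reading frame matching adenylate kinase (adk) from Thermotoga neapolitana. The catalogue fields do not mention this gene, and its role in the construct is not stated in the record.
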