Features (pLannotate 1.2.2; 4 found; start..end, strand, type, name):
    883..1542    +  CDS            adk: KAD_THENE - Protein inferred from homology: Swiss-Prot protein existence level 3. Catalyzes the reversible transfer of the terminal phosphate group between ATP and AMP. Plays an important role in cellular energy homeostasis and in adenine nucleotide metabolism. From Thermotoga neapolitana.
   1594..1624    -  rep_origin     CloDF13 ori (fragment): Plasmids containing the CloDF13 (CDF) origin of replication can be propagated in E. coli cells that contain additional plasmids with compatible origins.
   1767..2355    -  rep_origin     ori: high-copy-number ColE1/pMB1/pBR322/pUC origin of replication
   2477..811     +  CDS            KanR (across the origin): aminoglycoside phosphotransferase; aph(3')-Ia; confers resistance to kanamycin in bacteria or G418 (Geneticin®) in eukaryotes
>Addgene plasmid #120863 | pMT-P1 | addgene full sequence | sequence record 261371 | Addgene NGS Result
CCATATTCAACGGGAAACGTCTTGCTCTAGGCCGCGATTAAATTCCAACATGGATGCTGATTTATATGGG
TATAAATGGGCTCGCGATAATGTCGGGCAATCAGGTGCGACAATCTATCGATTGTATGGGAAGCCCGATG
CGCCAGAGTTGTTTCTGAAACATGGCAAAGGTAGCGTTGCCAATGATGTTACAGATGAGATGGTCAGACT
AAACTGGCTGACGGAATTTATGCCTCTTCCGACCATCAAGCATTTTATCCGTACTCCTGATGATGCATGG
TTACTCACCACTGCGATCCCCGGGAAAACAGCATTCCAGGTATTAGAAGAATATCCTGATTCAGGTGAAA
ATATTGTTGATGCGCTGACAGTGTTCCTGCGCCGGTTGCATTCGATTCCTGTTTGTAATTGTCCTTTTAA
CAGCGATCGCGTATTTCGTCTCGCTCAGGCGCAATCACGAATGAATAACGGTTTGGTTGATGCGAGTGAT
TTTGATGACGAGCGTAATGGCTGGCCTGTTGAACAAGTCTGGAAAGAAATGCATAAACTTTTGCCATTCT
CACCGGATTCAGTCGTCACTCATGGTGATTTCTCACTTGATAACCTTATTTTTGACGAGGGGAAATTAAT
AGGTTGTATTGATGTTGGACGAGTCGGAATCGCAGACCGATACCAGGATCTTGCCATCCTATGGAACTGC
CTCGGTGAGTTTTCTCCTTCATTACAGAAACGGCTTTTTCAAAAATATGGTATTGATAATCCTGATATGA
ATAAATTGCAGTTTCATTTGATGCTCGATGAGTTTTTCTAAGGAGGTCAGCTATGGGTTTTCGCATTTAT
CGTGAAACGCTTTCGCGTTTTTCGTGCGCCGCTCAAGATCTAATGATGGCTTATCTGGTGTTTCTCGGAC
CTCCAGGGGCCGGAAAAGGTACGTACGCAAAGCGAATCCAAGAAAAGACGGGTATTCCCCATATATCCAC
CGGCGACATCTTCAGAGATATTGTGAAGAAAGAAAACGATGAACTTGGAAAGAAAATAAAGGAGATAATG
GAAAAGGGAGAACTGGTTCCTGATGAACTGGTGAACGAGGTTGTGAAAAGAAGACTTTCAGAGAAAGATT
GTGAAAAGGGGTTCATTCTGGATGGGTATCCAAGGACCGTAGCCCAGGCGGAGTTTCTCGACTCTTTCCT
GGAATCCCAAAACAAGCAACTCACAGCTGCCGTGCTTTTTGATGTTCCAGAGGACGTGGTTGTCCAGAGG
CTCACCTCGAGAAGAATCTGCCCAAAGTGCGGTAGAATCTACAACGTGATTTCACTTCAACCAAAAGAAG
ACGAACTGTGCGATGACTGTAAAGTAAAACTCGTTCAGCGAGACGACGACAAAGAGGAAACGGTCAGACA
CAGATACAAGGTTTACCTCGAAAAAACTCAACCCGTGATAGACTATTACGGGAAAAAGGGTATCCTCAAA
AGAGTGGACGGCACGATAGGGATCGACAACGTGGTTGCCGAGGTACTCAAAATAATAGGGTGGAGTGATA
AATGAGATCTTGAGCGGCGCACGAAAAACGCGAAAGCGTTTCACGATAAATGCGAAAAAAAGGATCTCAA
GAAGATCCTTTGATTTTCGGCTGCGGCGAGCGGTATCAGCTCACTCAAAGGCGGTAATACGGTTATCCAC
AGAATCAGGGGATAACGCAGGAAAGAACATGTGAGCAAAGGCCAGCAAAAGGCCAGGAACCGTAAAAAGG
CCGCGTTGCTGGCGTTTTTCCATAGGCTCCGCCCCCCTGACGAGCATCACAAAAATCGACGCTCAAGTCA
GAGGTGGCGAAACCCGACAGGACTATAAAGATACCAGGCGTTTCCCCCTGGAAGCTCCCTCGTGCGCTCT
CCTGTTCCGACCCTGCCGCTTACCGGATACCTGTCCGCCTTTCTCCCTTCGGGAAGCGTGGCGCTTTCTC
ATAGCTCACGCTGTAGGTATCTCAGTTCGGTGTAGGTCGTTCGCTCCAAGCTGGGCTGTGTGCACGAACC
CCCCGTTCAGCCCGACCGCTGCGCCTTATCCGGTAACTATCGTCTTGAGTCCAACCCGGTAAGACACGAC
TTATCGCCACTGGCAGCAGCCACTGGTAACAGGATTAGCAGAGCGAGGTATGTAGGCGGTGCTACAGAGT
TCTTGAAGTGGTGGCCTAACTACGGCTACACTAGAAGGACAGTATTTGGTATCTGCGCTCTGCTGAAGCC
AGTTACCTTCGGAAAAAGAGTTGGTAGCTCTTGATCCGGCAAACAAACCACCGCTGGTAGCGGTGGTTTT
TTTGTTTGCAAGCAGCAGATTACGCGCAGAAAAAAAGGATCTCAAGAAGATCCTTTGATCTTTTCTACGG
GGTCTGACGCTCAGTGGAACGAAAACTCACGTTAAGGGATTTTGGTCATGAACAATAAAACTGTCTGCTT
ACATAAACAGTAATACAAGGGGTGTTATGAG
